>Addgene plasmid #16900 | ZP42 Vent-CS (ZV86) | addgene partial sequence | sequence record 22967 | SP6 5'-ATTTAGGTGACACTATAG-3'
CGATTCGATTTCGGCACGAGGGCGCCTCCATAAAGTCTACAGACCTCTTGAGGACTTCTAAACACGCTTT
TTCTTCTTCTTTAGCCCAGAACAAGCATCATGATACCCAGCAAGTTCTCAGTGGAGTGGCTCTCCCAGAG
TTTCCATGATCAGGAGAAATGCAGCACAGCAGCTCCTGGAGCTCCACTAACAGCGGCTGCAGGAGCAGGG
AAGGCCCCGGCGTCACCCGCCAACAGCTGTGGATACACCGATGTGGAGAGTGATGACAGTGAAGTAGAAG
CGGGGCAGAATCGACGCGTCAGGACCAAATTCACCTGCGATCAGATCTCTGGCCTGGAGAAGAGCTTCAG
CAAACACCGCTACCTCGGAGCAACTCAGAGGAGGAAGATAGCGGAGAAACTGCACCTGTCAGAAACTCAG
GTGAAGACGTGGTTTCAGAACCGGCGGATGAAGCTGAAGCGTGAGGTGCAGGACATGCGTGCCGCAGACT
TCCTCTATCCCGCTGTTTTTCCACCGATGACGTCACTTCAGCACCAAAGCGTGGGGTACTACCACCAGCA
GCAGCCGCAGCACATCACACACCCGATGCTGTTCACACGCTGCTACTTCTAAACGTCTCCTGTGTGGAAT
TATATTTGTGCGATAATTCTATGCACAAAAGGTCATGTTTTGAGTACACAAAGTCATCATGATCTTATGT
GTGCAAAATTG
