[The description below was written by a language model from this plasmid's Addgene catalogue record.]
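Description:
ZP42 Vent-CS (ZV86) is a pCS2+-based expression plasmid carrying the zebrafish (Danio rerio) gene vent, also known as zvox-1 or vega2. The insert is about 700 bp in a backbone of roughly 4.1 kb. The plasmid is catalogued as a mammalian expression vector, is maintained in E. coli at high copy number and is selected with ampicillin. No feature table accompanies the record, so individual backbone elements are not itemised. pCS2+ is generally known as a multipurpose vector that combines a strong CMV-derived promoter and SV40 polyadenylation signal for expression in vertebrate cells and embryos with an SP6 promoter upstream of the polylinker for in vitro transcription. The SP6 and T7 sequencing primers listed as flanking the insert are consistent with that layout.

According to the depositor's notes, the insert was built in two steps. An EcoRI-HpaI fragment from an earlier zvox-1 clone was first moved into a KS-type cloning vector cut with EcoRI and SmaI. It was then transferred as an EcoRI-XbaI fragment into the corresponding sites of CS2+, and both sites remain intact. No epitope tags, fusions or reporters are recorded, so the construct appears to encode the untagged gene product.

The stated use is as a template for synthetic sense mRNA: the plasmid is linearised downstream of the insert with Asp718 and transcribed from the SP6 promoter. RNA made from pCS2+ constructs is typically microinjected into zebrafish or Xenopus embryos for overexpression studies, although the record does not describe specific experiments.
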