Addgene plasmid #16900: ZP42 Vent-CS (ZV86)
Depositing lab: Randall Moon. Depositing organization: University of Washington.
Backbone
  Vector backbone: pCS2+
  Backbone size w/o insert (bp): 4100
  Vector type: Mammalian Expression
Growth in bacteria
  Bacterial resistance: Ampicillin, 100 μg/mL
  Growth temperature: 37°C
  Growth strain: DH5alpha
  Copy number: High Copy
Gene/Insert
  Gene/Insert name: zvox-1 (alt names: vent; vega2)
  Species: D. rerio (zebrafish)
  Insert size (bp): 700
  Entrez Gene: vent (a.k.a. vega2, vent1, wu:fe36b11)
  Cloning method: Restriction Enzyme; 5′ cloning site EcoRI (not destroyed); 3′ cloning site XbaI (not destroyed)
  Sequencing primers: 5′ SP6; 3′ T7
Terms and licenses: Academic/Nonprofit Terms; Industry Terms: Not Available to Industry
Depositor comments: Zvox-1 in CS2+. EcoRI-HpaI fragment from Zvox-1-2 was inserted into KS EcoRI-Sma as ZV80. EcoRI-XbaI fragment from this was inserted into CS2+ EcoRI-XbaI. To make RNA: cut with Asp718, transcribe with SP6. Constructed by: David Kimelman, 2/1/97.
How to cite: ZP42 Vent-CS (ZV86) was a gift from Randall Moon (Addgene plasmid # 16900 ; http://n2t.net/addgene:16900 ; RRID:Addgene_16900)
